Addgene plasmid #58320: pCMV6-Entry IL36RN Κ35R
Purpose: entry vector for human IL36RN K35R mutant
Depositing lab: Francesca Capon. Depositing organization: King's College London. Publication: In Silico and In Vitro Analysis of IL36RN Alterations Reveals Critical Residues for the Function of the Interleukin-36 Receptor Complex. Hassi NK, Weston T, Rinaldi G, Ng JC, Smahi A, Twelves S, Davan-Wetton C, Fakhreddine D, Fraternali F, Capon F. J Invest Dermatol. 2023 Dec;143(12):2468-2475.e6. doi: 10.1016/j.jid.2023.06.191. Epub 2023 Jul 4. PubMed 37414245.
Backbone
  Vector backbone: pCMV6-entry
  Backbone manufacturer: Origene
  Backbone size w/o insert (bp): 4900
  Total vector size (bp): 5300
  Vector type: Entry vector
  Selectable markers: Neomycin (select with G418)
Growth in bacteria
  Bacterial resistance: Kanamycin, 50 μg/mL
  Growth temperature: 37°C
  Growth strain: DH5alpha
  Copy number: Unknown
Gene/Insert
  Gene/Insert name: IL36RN
  Species: H. sapiens (human)
  Mutation: Κ35R: c.104A>G, p.Lys35Arg​
  GenBank ID: NM_012275.2
  Entrez Gene: IL36RN (a.k.a. FIL1, FIL1(DELTA), FIL1D, IL-36Ra, IL1F5, IL1HY1, IL1L1, IL1RP3, IL36RA, PSORP, PSORS14)
  Promoter: CMV
  Tag / fusion protein: myc-DDK (C terminal on insert)
  Cloning method: Restriction Enzyme; 5′ cloning site SgfI (not destroyed); 3′ cloning site MluI (not destroyed)
  Sequencing primers: 5′ CMV-F; 3′ M13R
Terms and licenses: Academic/Nonprofit Terms; Industry Terms: Not Available to Industry
How to cite: pCMV6-Entry IL36RN Κ35R was a gift from Francesca Capon (Addgene plasmid # 58320 ; http://n2t.net/addgene:58320 ; RRID:Addgene_58320)
