[The description below was written by a language model from this plasmid's Addgene catalogue record.]
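Description:
pCMV6-Entry IL36RN K35R is a mammalian expression and entry plasmid built on the commercial pCMV6-Entry backbone (about 4.9 kb; roughly 5.3 kb with the insert). It is propagated in standard E. coli cloning strains under kanamycin selection. It also carries a neomycin resistance marker, so transfected mammalian cells can be selected with G418. The record lists the copy number as unknown and includes no feature table, so the replication origins and polyadenylation signals are not documented here.

The insert is the human IL36RN coding sequence, which encodes the interleukin-36 receptor antagonist (IL-36Ra, also known as IL1F5). It carries a single nucleotide substitution, c.104A>G, that changes lysine 35 to arginine (p.Lys35Arg). Expression is driven by the CMV promoter, a strong constitutive promoter in most mammalian cell lines. The open reading frame is fused at its C terminus to a tandem myc-DDK (FLAG-type) tag, so the protein can be detected or immunoprecipitated with standard anti-tag antibodies. The insert sits between SgfI and MluI sites, both of which were kept intact. It can therefore be excised and moved in frame into other compatible destination vectors of the same system, which is the sense in which this is an "entry" vector.

The stated purpose is simply to provide the K35R mutant of IL36RN. The associated publication analysed IL36RN alterations in silico and in vitro to identify residues important for the function of the IL-36 receptor complex. This suggests the plasmid is used to express the variant in cultured cells and compare its behaviour with wild-type and other mutant forms of the antagonist.
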