>Addgene plasmid #58320 | pCMV6-Entry IL36RN Κ35R | addgene partial sequence | sequence record 92475 | CMV-F 5'-CGCAAATGGGCGGTAGGCGTG-3'
CTATATAAGCAGAGCTCGTTTAGTGAACCGTCAGAATTTTGTAATACGACTCACTATAGGGCGGCCGGGA
ATTCGTCGACTGGATCCGGTACCGAGGAGATCTGCCGCCGCGATCGCCATGGTCCTGAGTGGGGCGCTGT
GCTTCCGAATGAAGGACTCGGCATTGAAGGTGCTTTATCTGCATAATAACCAGCTTCTAGCTGGAGGGCT
GCATGCAGGGAGGGTCATTAAAGGTGAAGAGATCAGCGTGGTCCCCAATCGGTGGCTGGATGCCAGCCTG
TCCCCCGTCATCCTGGGTGTCCAGGGTGGAAGCCAGTGCCTGTCATGTGGGGTGGGGCAGGAGCCGACTC
TAACACTAGAGCCAGTGAACATCATGGAGCTCTATCTTGGTGCCAAGGAATCCAAGAGCTTCACCTTCTA
CCGGCGGGACATGGGGCTCACCTCCAGCTTCGAGTCGGCTGCCTACCCGGGCTGGTTCCTGTGCACGGTG
CCTGAAGCCGATCAGCCTGTCAGACTCACCCAGCTTCCCGAGAATGGTGGCTGGAATGCCCCCATCACAG
ACTTCTACTTCCAGCAGTGTGACACGCGTACGCGGCCGCTCGAGCAGAAACTCATCTCAGAAGAGGATCT
GGCAGCAAATGATATCCTGGATTACAAGGATGACGACGATAAGGTTTAAACGGCCGGCCGCGGTCATAGC
TGTTTCCTGAACAGATCCCGGGTGGCATCCCTGTGACCCCTCCCCAGTGCCTCTCCTGGCCCTGGAAGTT
GCCACTCCAGTGCCCACCAGCCTTGTCCTAATAAAATTAAGTTGCATCATTTTGTCTGACTAGGTGTCCT
TCTATAATATTATGGGGTGGAAGGGGG
