>Addgene plasmid #58320 | pCMV6-Entry IL36RN Κ35R | addgene partial sequence | sequence record 92477 | C-CMV-24 5'-TATTAGGACAAGGCTGGTGGGCAC-3'
TTCCAGGGCCAGGAGAGGCACTGGGGAGGGGTCACAGGGATGCCACCCGGGATCTGTTCAGGAAACAGCT
ATGACCGCGGCCGGCCGTTTAAACCTTATCGTCGTCATCCTTGTAATCCAGGATATCATTTGCTGCCAGA
TCCTCTTCTGAGATGAGTTTCTGCTCGAGCGGCCGCGTACGCGTGTCACACTGCTGGAAGTAGAAGTCTG
TGATGGGGGCATTCCAGCCACCATTCTCGGGAAGCTGGGTGAGTCTGACAGGCTGATCGGCTTCAGGCAC
CGTGCACAGGAACCAGCCCGGGTAGGCAGCCGACTCGAAGCTGGAGGTGAGCCCCATGTCCCGCCGGTAG
AAGGTGAAGCTCTTGGATTCCTTGGCACCAAGATAGAGCTCCATGATGTTCACTGGCTCTAGTGTTAGAG
TCGGCTCCTGCCCCACCCCACATGACAGGCACTGGCTTCCACCCTGGACACCCAGGATGACGGGGGACAG
GCTGGCATCCAGCCACCGATTGGGGACCACGCTGATCTCTTCACCTTTAATGACCCTCCCTGCATGCAGC
CCTCCAGCTAGAAGCTGGTTATTATGCAGATAAAGCACCTTCAATGCCGAGTCCTTCATTCGGAAGCACA
GCGCCCCACTCAGGACCATGGCGATCGCGGCGGCAGATCTCCTCGGTACCGGATCCAGTCGACGAATTCC
CGGCCGCCCTATAGTGAGTCGTATTACAAAATTCTGACGGTTCACTAAACGAGCTCTGCTTATATAGACC
TCCCACCGTACACGCCTACCGCCCATTTGCGTCAACGGGGCGGGGTTATTACGACATTTTGGAAAGTCCC
GTTGATTTTGGTGCCAAAACAAACTCCCATTGACGTCAATGGGGTGGAGACTTGGAAATCCCCGTGAGTC
AAACCGCTATCCACGCCCATTGGTGTACTGCCAAAACCGCATCACCATGGTAATAGCGATGACTAATACG
TAGATGTACTGCCAAGTAGGAAAGTCCCGTAAGGTCATGTACTGGGCATAATGCCAGGCGGGCCATTTAC
CGTCATTGACGTCAATAGGG
